Addgene plasmid #130186: pRDAX-VALENTIA-005 Lyn-Neptune//BsaI
Purpose: EMMA Kit # 1000000119 extension
Depositing lab: Gary Lewin. Depositing organization: Max-Delbrueck-Centrum fuer Molekulare Medizin (MDC).
Backbone
  Vector backbone: custom built
  Vector type: Synthetic Biology
Growth in bacteria
  Bacterial resistance: Ampicillin, 100 μg/mL
  Growth temperature: 37°C
  Growth strain: DH5alpha
  Copy number: High Copy
Gene/Insert
  Gene/Insert name: Lyn-Neptune
  Species: M. musculus (mouse)
  Cloning method: Restriction Enzyme; 5′ cloning site unknown (unknown if destroyed); 3′ cloning site unknown (unknown if destroyed)
Terms and licenses: Academic/Nonprofit Terms; Industry Terms: Not Available to Industry
How to cite: pRDAX-VALENTIA-005 Lyn-Neptune//BsaI was a gift from Gary Lewin (Addgene plasmid # 130186 ; http://n2t.net/addgene:130186 ; RRID:Addgene_130186)
