[The description below was written by a language model from this plasmid's Addgene catalogue record and pLannotate feature annotations shown in this document.]
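Description:
pRDAX-VALENTIA-005 Lyn-Neptune//BsaI is a small (about 4.4 kb), custom-built synthetic-biology plasmid deposited as an extension to the EMMA modular mammalian assembly kit. It is maintained in E. coli as a high-copy plasmid through a ColE1/pUC-type origin and selected with ampicillin. The β-lactamase gene is driven by the cat promoter. The bacterial module is insulated by short transcription terminators (T3Te and T7Te flanking the origin, and a bidirectional tonB terminator beyond the resistance cassette), a layout typical of modular cloning backbones that limits read-through between the propagation functions and the payload.

The payload is a complete mammalian expression unit. A CMV immediate-early enhancer joined to the chicken β-actin promoter (a CAG-style arrangement) drives a far-red fluorescent protein annotated as mNeptune2.5, followed by an SV40 polyadenylation signal. The insert name indicates a Lyn fusion, with mouse listed as the species. A Lyn-derived N-terminal acylation motif is commonly used to anchor proteins to the plasma membrane, and the roughly 80 nt between the promoter and the annotated fluorescent protein could hold such a leader, but it is not annotated separately. The "//BsaI" in the name suggests a BsaI Type IIS site for Golden Gate-style insertion of further parts, possibly within the unannotated ~800 nt stretch downstream of the poly(A) signal; neither the sites nor their positions are recorded, and the cloning sites are listed as unknown. The depositor and repository sequences give the same feature map and differ by a single nucleotide in length. The construct plausibly serves as a membrane-marker-bearing receiver or module for EMMA assemblies, although the record gives no purpose beyond kit extension.
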