Features (pLannotate 1.2.2; 10 found; start..end, strand, type, name):
    158..537     +  enhancer       CMV enhancer: human cytomegalovirus immediate early enhancer
    539..814     +  promoter       chicken β-actin promoter: No description available
    894..1622    +  CDS            mNeptune2.5: mNeptune2.5 is a basic (constitutively fluorescent) red fluorescent protein published in 2014, derived from Entacmaea quadricolor. It is reported to be a rapidly-maturing monomer with moderate acid sensitivity.
   1746..1867    +  polyA_signal   SV40 poly(A) signal: SV40 polyadenylation signal
   2668..2697    +  terminator     T3Te terminator: phage T3 early transcription terminator
   2719..3306    +  rep_origin     ori: high-copy-number ColE1/pMB1/pBR322/pUC origin of replication
   3318..3345    -  terminator     T7Te terminator: phage T7 early transcription terminator
   3369..4229    -  CDS            AmpR: β-lactamase; bla; confers resistance to ampicillin, carbenicillin, and related antibiotics
   4230..4332    -  promoter       cat promoter: promoter of the E. coli cat gene encoding chloramphenicol acetyltransferase
   4332..2       -  terminator     tonB terminator (across the origin): bidirectional E. coli tonB-P14 transcription terminator
>Addgene plasmid #130186 | pRDAX-VALENTIA-005 Lyn-Neptune//BsaI | depositor full sequence | sequence record 249564 | Full Sequence
CTTTCTGCTATGGAGGTCAGGTATGATTTAAAGGTCTCATAGGTCTTGTATTCAGTCTCGCACTTTAGAC
ATGGTCTTCTGCTGCCCGTGGTCCTCTATTCGTCGGATGTTCTGTCGATTCTTCCTGTCTATCTGGACTG
GATCTGATATCATCGTCGACATTGATTATTGACTAGTTATTAATAGTAATCAATTACGGGGTCATTAGTT
CATAGCCCATATATGGAGTTCCGCGTTACATAACTTACGGTAAATGGCCCGCCTGGCTGACCGCCCAACG
ACCCCCGCCCATTGACGTCAATAATGACGTATGTTCCCATAGTAACGCCAATAGGGACTTTCCATTGACG
TCAATGGGTGGAGTATTTACGGTAAACTGCCCACTTGGCAGTACATCAAGTGTATCATATGCCAAGTACG
CCCCCTATTGACGTCAATGACGGTAAATGGCCCGCCTGGCATTATGCCCAGTACATGACCTTATGGGACT
TTCCTACTTGGCAGTACATCTACGTATTAGTCATCGCTATTACCATGGTCGAGGTGAGCCCCACGTTCTG
CTTCACTCTCCCCATCTCCCCCCCCTCCCCACCCCCAATTTTGTATTTATTTATTTTTTAATTATTTTGT
GCAGCGATGGGGGCGGGGGGGGGGGGGGCGCGCGCCAGGCGGGGCGGGGCGGGGCGAGGGGCGGGGCGGG
GCGAGGCGGAGAGGTGCGGCGGCAGCCAATCAGAGCGGCGCGCTCCGAAAGTTTCCTTTTATGGCGAGGC
GGCGGCGGCGGCGGCCCTATAAAAAGCGAAGCGCGCGGCGGGCGGGAGTCGCTGCGTTGGGACGCCACCA
TGGGCTGCATCAAGAGCAAGAGGAAAGACGTGGAAAACGTCGAGGGCGGCAGCGTCAGCAAAGGCGAGGA
GCTCATCAAGGAGAACATGCACACCAAGCTGTACATGGAAGGTACTGTGAATAACCACCACTTCAAATGC
ACGCATGAAGGTGAAGGCAAGCCCTATGAGGGCACACAGACCAATCGCATCAAAGTGGTTGAGGGAGGTC
CTCTGCCGTTTGCGTTCGACATTCTGGCCACATGCTTCATGTATGGCTCCAAAACGTTCATCAACCACAC
TCAGGGCATACCCGATTTCTTCAAGCAGTCTTTTCCTGAAGGCTTTACATGGGAGAGAGTGACCACATAC
GAAGATGGAGGCGTCCTCACTGTGACACAAGACACAAGTCTGCAGGATGGATGTCTCATCTACAATGTGA
AGCTGCGTGGGGTGAACTTTCCCTCTAATGGGCCTGTAATGCAGAAGAAAACTCTTGGGTGGGAAGCATC
AACCGAGACTCTTTACCCAGCTGATGGAGGGCTTGAAGGCCGGTGTGACATGGCTCTCAAGTTGGTAGGT
GGAGGACATCTGCATTGCAACCTGAAAACCACCTACAGGAGCAAGAAGCCAGCAAAGAACCTGAAGATGC
CAGGAGTCTATTTTGTGGACAGACGATTGGAGCGGATTAAGGAGGCCGACAATGAAACCTATGTCGAGCA
ACACGAGGTTGCCGTTGCTAGGTATTGTGACTTGCCTTCCAAACTGGGGCATAAGCTGAACGGGATGGAT
GAGCTGTACAAATCAGGCTCTGATTAAGGCGCCAGGTACATCTCCAATACGGCGTCTTGCATAGAGAACA
CGATTAGCACACCGGTTACCCACGTGATGCCCGAACGGACCCATGTCATGCCAGAGCGCACTGGTAACTT
GTTTATTGCAGCTTATAATGGTTACAAATAAAGCAATAGCATCACAAATTTCACAAATAAAGCATTTTTT
TCACTGCATTCTAGTTGTGGTTTGTCCAAACTCATCAATGTATCTTATCATGTCTGTCGTCGAATTCGAG
TTGGCGCGCCTGTCATTCTAAATCTCTCTTTCAGCCTAAAGCTTTTTCCCCGTATCCCCCCAGGTGTCTG
CAGGCTCAAAGAGCAGCGAGAAGCGTTCAGAGGAAAGCGATCCCGTGCCACCTTCCCCGTGCCCGGGCTG
TCCCCGCACGCTGCCGGCTCGGGGATGCGGGGGGAGCGCCGGACCGGAGCGGAGCCCCGGGCGGCTCGCT
GCTGCCCCCTAGCGGGGGAGGGACGTAATTACATCCCTGGGGGCTTTGGGAGGGGGCTGTCCCCGTGAGC
TCCCAGGCGCGCCTGTCATTCTAAATCTCTCTTTCAGCCTAAAGCTTTTTCCCCGTATCCCCCCAGGTGT
CTGCAGGCTCAAAGAGCAGCGAGAAGCGTTCAGAGGAAAGCGATCCCGTGCCACCTTCCCCGTGCCCGGG
CTGTCCCCGCACGCTGCCGGCTCGGGGATGCGGGGGGAGCGCCGGACCGGAGCGGAGCCCCGGGCGGCTC
GCTGCTGCCCCCTAGCGGGGGAGGGACGTAATTACATCCCTGGGGGCTTTGGGGGGGGGCTGTCCCCGTG
AGCTCCCAGGCGCGCCAACTCGGTACCTCACCCGATTCTCATCATGGAGACACATCAGGACATCTCCAAT
ACCGCCATGGAAACGCACCAAGATGCGACTGCTCTTCTGCCAGTGACGGCATTCGTCTGCAAGATTAACG
GCATACAGAAAGAAACGATGAGACCCATTCAGGACGAGCCTCAGACTCCAGCGTAACTGGACTGCAATCA
ACTCACTGGCTCACCTTCACGGGTGGGCCTTTCTTCGGTAGAAAATCAAAGGATCTTCTTGAGATCCTTT
TTTTCTGCGCGTAATCTGCTGCTTGCAAACAAAAAAACCACCGCTACCAGCGGTGGTTTGTTTGCCGGAT
CAAGAGCTACCAACTCTTTTTCCGAGGTAACTGGCTTCAGCAGAGCGCAGATACCAAATACTGTTCTTCT
AGTGTAGCCGTAGTTAGGCCACCACTTCAAGAACTCTGTAGCACCGCCTACATACCTCGCTCTGCTAATC
CTGTTACCAGTGGCTGCTGCCAGTGGCGATAAGTCGTGTCTTACCGGGTTGGACTCAAGACGATAGTTAC
CGGATAAGGCGCAGCGGTCGGGCTGAACGGGGGGTTCGTGCACACAGCCCAGCTTGGAGCGAACGACCTA
CACCGAACTGAGATACCTACAGCGTGAGCTATGAGAAAGCGCCACGCTTCCCGAAGGGAGAAAGGCGGAC
AGGTATCCGGTAAGCGGCAGGGTCGGAACAGGAGAGCGCACGAGGGAGCTTCCAGGGGGAAACGCCTGGT
ATCTTTATAGTCCTGTCGGGTTTCGCCACCTCTGACTTGAGCATCGATTTTTGTGATGCTCGTCAGGGGG
GCGGAGCCTATGGAAAAACGCCAGCAACGCAGAAAGGCCCACCCGAAGGTGAGCCAGGTGATTACATTTG
GGCCCTCATTACCAATGCTTAATCAGTGAGGCACCTATCTCAGCGATCTGTCTATTTCGTTCATCCATAG
TTGCCTGACTCCCCGTCGTGTAGATAACTACGATGCGGGAGGGCTTACCATCTGGCCCCAGTGCTGCAAT
GATACCGCGAGAACCACGCTCACCGGCTCCAGATTTATCAGCAATAAACCAGCCAGCCGGGAGGGCCGAG
CGCAGAAGTGATCCTGCAACTTTATCCGCCTCCATCCAGTCTATTAATTGTTGCCGGGAAGCTAGAGTAA
GTAGTTCGCCAGTTAATAGTTTGCGCAACGTTGTTGCCATTGCTACAGGCATCGTGGTGTCACGCTCGTC
GTTTGGTATGGCTTCATTCAGCTCCGGTTCCCAACGATCAAGGCGAGTTACATGATCCCCCATGTTGTGC
AAAAAAGCGGTTAGCTCCTTCGGTCCTCCGATCGTTGCCAGAAGTAAGTTGGCCGCAGTGTTATCACTCA
TGGTTATGGCAGCACTGCATAATTCTCTTACTGTCATGCCATCCGTGAGATGCTTTTCTGTGACTGGTGA
GTACTCAACCAAGTCATTCTGAGAATAGTGTATGCGGCGACCGAGTTGCTCTTGCCCGGCGTCAATACGG
GATAATACCGCGCCACATAGCAGAACTTTAAAAGTGCTCATCATTGGAAAACGTTCTTCGGGGCGTAAAC
TCTCAAGGATCTTACCGCTGTTGAGATCCAGTTCGATGTAACCCACTCGTGCACCCAACTGATCTTCAGC
ATCTTTTACTTTCACCAGCGTTTCTGGGTGAGCAAAAACAGGAAGGCAAAATGCCGCAAAAAAGGGAATA
AGGGCGACACGGAAATGTTGAATACTCATTTTAGCTTCCTTAGCTCCTGAAAATCTCGATAACTCAAAAA
ATACGCCCGGTAGTGATCTTATTTCATTATGGTGAAAGTTGGAACCTCTTACGTGCCGATCAGTCAAAAG
CCTCCGGTCGGAGGCTTTTGA
