Features (pLannotate 1.2.2; 10 found; start..end, strand, type, name):
    158..537     +  enhancer       CMV enhancer: human cytomegalovirus immediate early enhancer
    539..814     +  promoter       chicken β-actin promoter: No description available
    894..1622    +  CDS            mNeptune2.5: mNeptune2.5 is a basic (constitutively fluorescent) red fluorescent protein published in 2014, derived from Entacmaea quadricolor. It is reported to be a rapidly-maturing monomer with moderate acid sensitivity.
   1746..1867    +  polyA_signal   SV40 poly(A) signal: SV40 polyadenylation signal
   2668..2697    +  terminator     T3Te terminator: phage T3 early transcription terminator
   2719..3306    +  rep_origin     ori: high-copy-number ColE1/pMB1/pBR322/pUC origin of replication
   3318..3345    -  terminator     T7Te terminator: phage T7 early transcription terminator
   3369..4229    -  CDS            AmpR: β-lactamase; bla; confers resistance to ampicillin, carbenicillin, and related antibiotics
   4230..4332    -  promoter       cat promoter: promoter of the E. coli cat gene encoding chloramphenicol acetyltransferase
   4333..2       -  terminator     tonB terminator (across the origin): bidirectional E. coli tonB-P14 transcription terminator
>Addgene plasmid #130186 | pRDAX-VALENTIA-005 Lyn-Neptune//BsaI | addgene full sequence | sequence record 298161 | Addgene NGS Result
CTTTCTGCTATGGAGGTCAGGTATGATTTAAAGGTCTCATAGGTCTTGTATTCAGTCTCGCACTTTAGAC
ATGGTCTTCTGCTGCCCGTGGTCCTCTATTCGTCGGATGTTCTGTCGATTCTTCCTGTCTATCTGGACTG
GATCTGATATCATCGTCGACATTGATTATTGACTAGTTATTAATAGTAATCAATTACGGGGTCATTAGTT
CATAGCCCATATATGGAGTTCCGCGTTACATAACTTACGGTAAATGGCCCGCCTGGCTGACCGCCCAACG
ACCCCCGCCCATTGACGTCAATAATGACGTATGTTCCCATAGTAACGCCAATAGGGACTTTCCATTGACG
TCAATGGGTGGAGTATTTACGGTAAACTGCCCACTTGGCAGTACATCAAGTGTATCATATGCCAAGTACG
CCCCCTATTGACGTCAATGACGGTAAATGGCCCGCCTGGCATTATGCCCAGTACATGACCTTATGGGACT
TTCCTACTTGGCAGTACATCTACGTATTAGTCATCGCTATTACCATGGTCGAGGTGAGCCCCACGTTCTG
CTTCACTCTCCCCATCTCCCCCCCCTCCCCACCCCCAATTTTGTATTTATTTATTTTTTAATTATTTTGT
GCAGCGATGGGGGCGGGGGGGGGGGGGGCGCGCGCCAGGCGGGGCGGGGCGGGGCGAGGGGCGGGGCGGG
GCGAGGCGGAGAGGTGCGGCGGCAGCCAATCAGAGCGGCGCGCTCCGAAAGTTTCCTTTTATGGCGAGGC
GGCGGCGGCGGCGGCCCTATAAAAAGCGAAGCGCGCGGCGGGCGGGAGTCGCTGCGTTGGGACGCCACCA
TGGGCTGCATCAAGAGCAAGAGGAAAGACGTGGAAAACGTCGAGGGCGGCAGCGTCAGCAAAGGCGAGGA
GCTCATCAAGGAGAACATGCACACCAAGCTGTACATGGAAGGTACTGTGAATAACCACCACTTCAAATGC
ACGCATGAAGGTGAAGGCAAGCCCTATGAGGGCACACAGACCAATCGCATCAAAGTGGTTGAGGGAGGTC
CTCTGCCGTTTGCGTTCGACATTCTGGCCACATGCTTCATGTATGGCTCCAAAACGTTCATCAACCACAC
TCAGGGCATACCCGATTTCTTCAAGCAGTCTTTTCCTGAAGGCTTTACATGGGAGAGAGTGACCACATAC
GAAGATGGAGGCGTCCTCACTGTGACACAAGACACAAGTCTGCAGGATGGATGTCTCATCTACAATGTGA
AGCTGCGTGGGGTGAACTTTCCCTCTAATGGGCCTGTAATGCAGAAGAAAACTCTTGGGTGGGAAGCATC
AACCGAGACTCTTTACCCAGCTGATGGAGGGCTTGAAGGCCGGTGTGACATGGCTCTCAAGTTGGTAGGT
GGAGGACATCTGCATTGCAACCTGAAAACCACCTACAGGAGCAAGAAGCCAGCAAAGAACCTGAAGATGC
CAGGAGTCTATTTTGTGGACAGACGATTGGAGCGGATTAAGGAGGCCGACAATGAAACCTATGTCGAGCA
ACACGAGGTTGCCGTTGCTAGGTATTGTGACTTGCCTTCCAAACTGGGGCATAAGCTGAACGGGATGGAT
GAGCTGTACAAATCAGGCTCTGATTAAGGCGCCAGGTACATCTCCAATACGGCGTCTTGCATAGAGAACA
CGATTAGCACACCGGTTACCCACGTGATGCCCGAACGGACCCATGTCATGCCAGAGCGCACTGGTAACTT
GTTTATTGCAGCTTATAATGGTTACAAATAAAGCAATAGCATCACAAATTTCACAAATAAAGCATTTTTT
TCACTGCATTCTAGTTGTGGTTTGTCCAAACTCATCAATGTATCTTATCATGTCTGTCGTCGAATTCGAG
TTGGCGCGCCTGTCATTCTAAATCTCTCTTTCAGCCTAAAGCTTTTTCCCCGTATCCCCCCAGGTGTCTG
CAGGCTCAAAGAGCAGCGAGAAGCGTTCAGAGGAAAGCGATCCCGTGCCACCTTCCCCGTGCCCGGGCTG
TCCCCGCACGCTGCCGGCTCGGGGATGCGGGGGGAGCGCCGGACCGGAGCGGAGCCCCGGGCGGCTCGCT
GCTGCCCCCTAGCGGGGGAGGGACGTAATTACATCCCTGGGGGCTTTGGGAGGGGGCTGTCCCCGTGAGC
TCCCAGGCGCGCCTGTCATTCTAAATCTCTCTTTCAGCCTAAAGCTTTTTCCCCGTATCCCCCCAGGTGT
CTGCAGGCTCAAAGAGCAGCGAGAAGCGTTCAGAGGAAAGCGATCCCGTGCCACCTTCCCCGTGCCCGGG
CTGTCCCCGCACGCTGCCGGCTCGGGGATGCGGGGGGAGCGCCGGACCGGAGCGGAGCCCCGGGCGGCTC
GCTGCTGCCCCCTAGCGGGGGAGGGACGTAATTACATCCCTGGGGGCTTTGGGGGGGGGCTGTCCCCGTG
AGCTCCCAGGCGCGCCAACTCGGTACCTCACCCGATTCTCATCATGGAGACACATCAGGACATCTCCAAT
ACCGCCATGGAAACGCACCAAGATGCGACTGCTCTTCTGCCAGTGACGGCATTCGTCTGCAAGATTAACG
GCATACAGAAAGAAACGATGAGACCCATTCAGGACGAGCCTCAGACTCCAGCGTAACTGGACTGCAATCA
ACTCACTGGCTCACCTTCACGGGTGGGCCTTTCTTCGGTAGAAAATCAAAGGATCTTCTTGAGATCCTTT
TTTTCTGCGCGTAATCTGCTGCTTGCAAACAAAAAAACCACCGCTACCAGCGGTGGTTTGTTTGCCGGAT
CAAGAGCTACCAACTCTTTTTCCGAGGTAACTGGCTTCAGCAGAGCGCAGATACCAAATACTGTTCTTCT
AGTGTAGCCGTAGTTAGGCCACCACTTCAAGAACTCTGTAGCACCGCCTACATACCTCGCTCTGCTAATC
CTGTTACCAGTGGCTGCTGCCAGTGGCGATAAGTCGTGTCTTACCGGGTTGGACTCAAGACGATAGTTAC
CGGATAAGGCGCAGCGGTCGGGCTGAACGGGGGGTTCGTGCACACAGCCCAGCTTGGAGCGAACGACCTA
CACCGAACTGAGATACCTACAGCGTGAGCTATGAGAAAGCGCCACGCTTCCCGAAGGGAGAAAGGCGGAC
AGGTATCCGGTAAGCGGCAGGGTCGGAACAGGAGAGCGCACGAGGGAGCTTCCAGGGGGAAACGCCTGGT
ATCTTTATAGTCCTGTCGGGTTTCGCCACCTCTGACTTGAGCATCGATTTTTGTGATGCTCGTCAGGGGG
GCGGAGCCTATGGAAAAACGCCAGCAACGCAGAAAGGCCCACCCGAAGGTGAGCCAGGTGATTACATTTG
GGCCCTCATTACCAATGCTTAATCAGTGAGGCACCTATCTCAGCGATCTGTCTATTTCGTTCATCCATAG
TTGCCTGACTCCCCGTCGTGTAGATAACTACGATGCGGGAGGGCTTACCATCTGGCCCCAGTGCTGCAAT
GATACCGCGAGAACCACGCTCACCGGCTCCAGATTTATCAGCAATAAACCAGCCAGCCGGGAGGGCCGAG
CGCAGAAGTGATCCTGCAACTTTATCCGCCTCCATCCAGTCTATTAATTGTTGCCGGGAAGCTAGAGTAA
GTAGTTCGCCAGTTAATAGTTTGCGCAACGTTGTTGCCATTGCTACAGGCATCGTGGTGTCACGCTCGTC
GTTTGGTATGGCTTCATTCAGCTCCGGTTCCCAACGATCAAGGCGAGTTACATGATCCCCCATGTTGTGC
AAAAAAGCGGTTAGCTCCTTCGGTCCTCCGATCGTTGCCAGAAGTAAGTTGGCCGCAGTGTTATCACTCA
TGGTTATGGCAGCACTGCATAATTCTCTTACTGTCATGCCATCCGTGAGATGCTTTTCTGTGACTGGTGA
GTACTCAACCAAGTCATTCTGAGAATAGTGTATGCGGCGACCGAGTTGCTCTTGCCCGGCGTCAATACGG
GATAATACCGCGCCACATAGCAGAACTTTAAAAGTGCTCATCATTGGAAAACGTTCTTCGGGGCGTAAAC
TCTCAAGGATCTTACCGCTGTTGAGATCCAGTTCGATGTAACCCACTCGTGCACCCAACTGATCTTCAGC
ATCTTTTACTTTCACCAGCGTTTCTGGGTGAGCAAAAACAGGAAGGCAAAATGCCGCAAAAAAGGGAATA
AGGGCGACACGGAAATGTTGAATACTCATTTTAGCTTCCTTAGCTCCTGAAAATCTCGATAACTCAAAAA
ATACGCCCGGTAGTGATCTTATTTCATTATGGTGAAAGTTGGAACCTCTTACGTGCCGATCAAGTCAAAA
GCCTCCGGTCGGAGGCTTTTGA
